Addgene plasmid #146741: pCIneo-lambdaN-HA-HsTNRC6A_1-1208-siRNAres_K
Purpose: Mammalian Expression of HsTNRC6A_1-1208-siRNAres
Depositing lab: Elisa Izaurralde. Depositing organization: Max Planck Institute for Developmental Biology. Publication: Two PABPC1-binding sites in GW182 proteins promote miRNA-mediated gene silencing. Huntzinger E, Braun JE, Heimstädt S, Zekri L, Izaurralde E. EMBO J. 2010 Dec 15;29(24):4146-60. doi: 10.1038/emboj.2010.274 PubMed 21063388.
Backbone
  Vector backbone: pCI-neo
  Vector type: Mammalian Expression
Growth in bacteria
  Bacterial resistance: Ampicillin, 100 μg/mL
  Growth temperature: 37°C
  Growth strain: DH5alpha
  Copy number: High Copy
Gene/Insert
  Gene/Insert name: HsTNRC6A_1-1208-siRNAres
  Species: H. sapiens (human)
  Mutation: 254-1962 truncated version of the sequence given by NCBI: NM_014494
  Entrez Gene: TNRC6A (a.k.a. CAGH26, FAME6, GW1, GW182, TNRC6)
  Cloning method: Unknown
Terms and licenses: Academic/Nonprofit Terms; Industry Terms: Not Available to Industry
Depositor comments: Plasmids from this collection were made available to the research community and donated after the lab closed. Please note that the sequence provided by the depositing laboratory may be theoretical/predicted or based on Sanger sequencing results. There may be discrepancies between sequencing results obtained by Addgene and the depositor sequence. If an Addgene verified sequence is not available, please contact before placing your order to request that our lab fully sequence the plasmid.
How to cite: pCIneo-lambdaN-HA-HsTNRC6A_1-1208-siRNAres_K was a gift from Elisa Izaurralde (Addgene plasmid # 146741 ; http://n2t.net/addgene:146741 ; RRID:Addgene_146741)
