[The description below was written by a language model from this plasmid's Addgene catalogue record and pLannotate feature annotations shown in this document.]
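Description:
pCIneo-lambdaN-HA-HsTNRC6A_1-1208-siRNAres_K is a 9,168 nt mammalian expression plasmid built on the pCI-neo backbone. It is propagated in E. coli from a high-copy ColE1/pUC-type origin under ampicillin selection (β-lactamase with its own promoter). An f1 origin is also present, which permits single-stranded DNA production. For selection in mammalian cells, the backbone carries a neomycin phosphotransferase gene driven by the SV40 enhancer/early promoter and terminated by a synthetic poly(A) signal, allowing G418 selection of stable transfectants.

The expression cassette consists of the human CMV immediate-early enhancer and promoter followed by a chimeric β-globin/immunoglobulin intron, which generally improves transcript processing and expression. The open reading frame comes next, followed by an SV40 poly(A) signal. A T7 promoter upstream of the insert and a T3 promoter fragment downstream of it are standard flanking elements of this vector. The insert is a fragment of human TNRC6A (GW182), a scaffold protein that associates with Argonaute proteins and recruits deadenylase complexes in miRNA-mediated silencing. The name indicates residues 1–1208, while the catalogue describes the insert as a truncated version of the NCBI reference sequence; the record does not explain how the two numbering schemes relate. The name also indicates an N-terminal lambdaN peptide and an HA epitope tag, although neither is annotated separately in the feature table. The "siRNAres" label implies silent changes that make the transcript resistant to an siRNA, but these changes are not detailed.

LambdaN fusions are typically used to tether a protein to BoxB-containing reporter mRNAs. An siRNA-resistant version would suit complementation after knockdown of the endogenous gene, in keeping with the associated study of GW182 proteins in miRNA-mediated silencing. The depositor sequence may be theoretical rather than fully verified.
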