Features (pLannotate 1.2.2; 19 found; start..end, strand, type, name):
    140..517     +  enhancer       CMV enhancer: human cytomegalovirus immediate early enhancer
    518..729     +  promoter       CMV promoter: human cytomegalovirus (CMV) immediate early promoter
    890..1022    +  intron         chimeric intron: chimera between introns from human β-globin and immunoglobulin heavy chain genes
   1067..1085    +  promoter       T7 promoter: promoter for bacteriophage T7 RNA polymerase
   1128..4829    +  CDS            TNRC6A (fragment): TNR6A_HUMAN - Also known as CAGH26, KIAA1460, TNRC6. Experimental evidence at protein level: Swiss-Prot protein existence level 1. Plays a role in RNA-mediated gene silencing by both micro- RNAs (miRNAs) and short interfering RNAs (siRNAs). Required for miRNA- dependent repression of translation and for siRNA-dependent endonucleolytic cleavage of complementary mRNAs by argonaute family proteins. As a scaffolding protein, associates with argonaute proteins bound to partially complementary mRNAs, and can simultaneously recruit CCR4-NOT and PAN deadenylase complexes. From Homo sapiens (Human).
   4841..4858    -  promoter       T3 promoter (fragment): promoter for bacteriophage T3 RNA polymerase
   4867..4996    -  polyA_signal   SV40 poly(A) signal: SV40 polyadenylation signal
   5016..5084    -  CDS            large T antigen (fragment): large T antigen from SV40 (simian virus 40)
   5108..5175    +  CDS            lacZα (fragment): LacZα fragment of β-galactosidase; lacZ fragment
   5179..5607    +  rep_origin     f1 ori (sequence partly withheld): f1 bacteriophage origin of replication; arrow indicates direction of (+) strand synthesis
   5635..5686    -  misc_feature   bom (fragment): basis of mobility region from pBR322
   5751..6108    +  promoter       SV40 promoter: SV40 enhancer and early promoter
   6159..6950    +  CDS            neo: KKA2_KLEPN - Also known as kan, nptII. Experimental evidence at protein level: Swiss-Prot protein existence level 1. Resistance to kanamycin, neomycin, paromomycin, ribostamycin, butirosin and gentamicin B. From Klebsiella pneumoniae.
   7017..7065    +  polyA_signal   poly(A) signal: synthetic polyadenylation signal
   7085..7139    -  misc_feature   bom (fragment): basis of mobility region from pBR322
   7241..7276    -  CDS            rop (fragment): Rop protein, which maintains plasmids at low copy number; rop
   7371..7475    +  promoter       AmpR promoter: bla
   7476..8336    +  CDS            AmpR: β-lactamase; bla; confers resistance to ampicillin, carbenicillin, and related antibiotics
   8507..9095    +  rep_origin     ori: high-copy-number ColE1/pMB1/pBR322/pUC origin of replication
>Addgene plasmid #146741 | pCIneo-lambdaN-HA-HsTNRC6A_1-1208-siRNAres_K | depositor full sequence | sequence record 289187 | Full Sequence
TCAATATTGGCCATTAGCCATATTATTCATTGGTTATATAGCATAAATCAATATTGGCTATTGGCCATTG
CATACGTTGTATCTATATCATAATATGTACATTTATATTGGCTCATGTCCAATATGACCGCCATGTTGGC
ATTGATTATTGACTAGTTATTAATAGTAATCAATTACGGGGTCATTAGTTCATAGCCCATATATGGAGTT
CCGCGTTACATAACTTACGGTAAATGGCCCGCCTGGCTGACCGCCCAACGACCCCCGCCCATTGACGTCA
ATAATGACGTATGTTCCCATAGTAACGCCAATAGGGACTTTCCATTGACGTCAATGGGTGGAGTATTTAC
GGTAAACTGCCCACTTGGCAGTACATCAAGTGTATCATATGCCAAGTCCGCCCCCTATTGACGTCAATGA
CGGTAAATGGCCCGCCTGGCATTATGCCCAGTACATGACCTTACGGGACTTTCCTACTTGGCAGTACATC
TACGTATTAGTCATCGCTATTACCATGGTGATGCGGTTTTGGCAGTACACCAATGGGCGTGGATAGCGGT
TTGACTCACGGGGATTTCCAAGTCTCCACCCCATTGACGTCAATGGGAGTTTGTTTTGGCACCAAAATCA
ACGGGACTTTCCAAAATGTCGTAACAACTGCGATCGCCCGCCCCGTTGACGCAAATGGGCGGTAGGCGTG
TACGGTGGGAGGTCTATATAAGCAGAGCTCGTTTAGTGAACCGTCAGATCACTAGAAGCTTTATTGCGGT
AGTTTATCACAGTTAAATTGCTAACGCAGTCAGTGCTTCTGACACAACAGTCTCGAACTTAAGCTGCAGT
GACTCTCTTAAGGTAGCCTTGCAGAAGTTGGTCGTGAGGCACTGGGCAGGTAAGTATCAAGGTTACAAGA
CAGGTTTAAGGAGACCAATAGAAACTGGGCTTGTCGAGACAGAGAAGACTCTTGCGTTTCTGATAGGCAC
CTATTGGTCTTACTGACATCCACTTTGCCTTTCTCTCCACAGGTGTCCACTCCCAGTTCAATTACAGCTC
TTAAGGCTAGAGTACTTAATACGACTCACTATAGGCTAGCCACCATGGACGCACAAACACGACGACGTGA
GCGTCGCGCTGAGAAACAAGCTCAATGGAAAGCTGCAAACCCACCGCTCGAGATGGCTTACCCATACGAT
GTTCCAGATTACGCTATGGATGCTGATTCTGCCTCCAGTTCTGAATCAGAGAGAAACATCACTATCATGG
CTTCAGGGAACACAGGTGGTGAAAAAGATGGCCTTCGGAATAGCACTGGACTTGGTTCCCAAAACAAGTT
TGTAGTTGGTAGCAGCAGCAATAATGTGGGCCATGGAAGTAGTACTGGGCCATGGGGTTTTTCCCATGGA
GCCATAATAAGCACATGTCAGGTCTCTGTGGATGCTCCTGAAAGCAAATCTGAAAGTAGCAACAATAGAA
TGAATGCTTGGGGCACTGTAAGTTCTTCATCAAATGGAGGGTTAAATCCAAGCACTTTGAATTCAGCTAG
CAACCATGGTGCCTGGCCAGTATTAGAGAACAATGGACTTGCCCTAAAAGGGCCTGTAGGGAGTGGTAGT
TCTGGCATTAATATTCAGTGCAGTACTATAGGCCAGATGCCTAACAATCAGAGTATTAACTCTAAAGTGA
GTGGTGGTTCTACCCATGGTACCTGGGGAAGCCTTCAGGAAACTTGTGAATCTGAAGTAAGTGGTACACA
GAAGGTTTCATTCAGTGGTCAACCTCAAAATATTACCACTGAAATGACTGGACCAAATAACACTACTAAC
TTTATGACCTCTAGTTTACCAAACTCCGGTTCAGTGCAGAATAATGAGCTGCCTAGTAGTAACACAGGGG
CCTGGCGTGTGAGCACAATGAATCATCCTCAGATGCAGGCTCCATCAGGTATGAATGGCACTTCCCTTTC
TCACCTTAGCAATGGAGAGTCAAAAAGTGGAGGCTCTTATGGTACTACATGGGGTGCCTATGGTTCTAAT
TACTCTGGAGACAAATGTTCAGGCCCTAATGGCCAAGCTAATGGTGACACTGTGAATGCAACTCTAATGC
AGCCTGGCGTAAATGGTCCTATGGGCACTAACTTTCAAGTTAACACAAACAAAGGAGGTGGTGTGTGGGA
ATCTGGTGCAGCAAACTCCCAGAGTACATCATGGGGAAGTGGAAATGGCGCAAATTCTGGAGGAAGTCGA
AGAGGATGGGGAACCCCTGCACAAAACACTGGCACTAATTTACCCAGCGTTGAGTGGAACAAACTGCCTA
GCAATCAGCATTCCAATGATAGTGCAAATGGCAATGGTAAGACGTTTACAAATGGATGGAAATCTACTGA
GGAAGAGGATCAGGGTTCTGCCACATCTCAGACAAATGAGCAAAGCAGTGTGTGGGCCAAAACAGGAGGT
ACAGTGGAGAGCGATGGTAGTACAGAAAGCACTGGACGCCTTGAGGAAAAAGGAACTGGGGAAAGTCAGA
GTAGAGACAGAAGAAAAATTGATCAGCACACATTACTCCAAAGCATTGTAAACAGAACTGACTTAGATCC
ACGTGTCCTGTCCAACTCTGGTTGGGGACAGACTCCTATTAAGCAGAATACTGCCTGGGATACAGAAACA
TCACCTAGAGGGGAACGAAAGACTGACAATGGGACAGAGGCCTGGGGAAGCTCTGCAACACAGACTTTTA
ACTCAGGGGCATGTATAGATAAGACTAGCCCTAATGGTAATGATACCTCATCTGTATCAGGGTGGGGCGA
TCCCAAACCTGCTCTGAGGTGGGGAGATTCCAAAGGCTCAAACTGCCAGGGGGGGTGGGAAGATGATTCT
GCTGCTACAGGAATGGTCAAGAGCAATCAGTGGGGGAATTGCAAAGAGGAGAAGGCTGCATGGAATGACT
CGCAAAAGAATAAACAGGGATGGGGTGATGGACAAAAATCAAGCCAAGGGTGGTCTGTTTCTGCCAGTGA
TAACTGGGGAGAAACTTCAAGGAATAACCATTGGGGTGAGGCCAATAAGAAATCCAGCTCAGGAGGTAGT
GACAGTGACAGGTCCGTTTCCGGTTGGAACGAACTTGGTAAAACTAGTTCTTTCACTTGGGGAAACAACA
TAAATCCAAATAATTCATCAGGATGGGATGAATCTTCTAAACCTACTCCTTCCCAGGGATGGGGAGACCC
TCCAAAGTCTAATCAGTCTCTAGGTTGGGGAGATTCGTCAAAGCCAGTCAGCTCTCCAGACTGGAACAAG
CAACAAGACATTGTTGGATCTTGGGGAATCCCACCAGCTACAGGCAAACCTCCTGGTACAGGCTGGCTGG
GGGGACCTATACCAGCCCCAGCAAAAGAAGAAGAACCCACAGGCTGGGAGGAACCATCCCCAGAATCTAT
ACGTCGCAAAATGGAGATTGATGATGGAACTTCAGCTTGGGGAGATCCAAGCAAATACAACTACAAAAAT
GTGAACATGTGGAACAAAAACGTCCCAAATGGCAACAGCCGTTCAGACCAGCAAGCACAGGTACATCAGC
TGCTAACGCCTGCAAGTGCCATCTCAAACAAAGAGGCAAGCAGTGGCTCTGGCTGGGGTGAGCCCTGGGG
GGAGCCTTCTACTCCAGCCACAACTGTGGATAATGGTACTTCAGCATGGGGTAAGCCCATAGACAGTGGT
CCCAGCTGGGGGGAACCCATTGCTGCGGCATCCAGCACATCCACGTGGGGCTCCAGCTCTGTTGGTCCAC
AAGCATTAAGCAAATCTGGGCCAAAATCTATGCAAGATGGCTGGTGTGGTGATGATATGCCATTGCCTGG
AAATCGCCCCACTGGCTGGGAAGAGGAAGAGGATGTGGAGATTGGAATGTGGAATAGTAATTCATCTCAA
GAGCTTAACTCATCTTTAAATTGGCCACCATATACAAAGAAAATGTCATCGAAGGGTCTGAGTGGCAAAA
AAAGGAGAAGGGAAAGGGGAATGATGAAAGGTGGAAACAAACAAGAAGAAGCGTGGATAAATCCATTTGT
TAAACAGTTTTCAAACATCAGTTTTTCGAGAGACTCACCAGAGGAAAATGTACAAAGCAATAAGATGGAC
CTTTCTGGAGGAATGTTACAAGACAAACGAATGGAGATAGATAAACATAGCCTAAATATTGGTGATTACA
ATCGAACGGTCGGGAAAGGCCCTGGTTCTCGGCCTCAGATTTCCAAAGAGTCTTCCATGGAGCGCAATCC
TTATTTTGATAAGGATGGCATTGTAGCAGATGAATCCCAAAACATGCAGTTTATGTCCAGTCAAAGCATG
AAGCTTCCCCCTTCAAATAGTGCACTACCTAACCAGGCCCTTGGCTCCATAGCAGGGCTGGGTATGCAAA
ACTTGAATTCTGTTAGACAGAATGGCAATCCCAGTATGTTTGGTGTTGGAAACACAGCAGCACAACCCCG
GGGCATGCAGCAGCCTCCAGCACAACCTCTTAGTTCATCTCAACCCAACCTGCGGGCCCAGGTGCCTCCT
CCATTACTCTCCCCTCAGGTTCCAGTTTCATTGCTGAAGTATGCACCAAACAACGGTGGCCTGAATCCAC
TCTTTGGCCCTCAACAGGTAGCCATGCTGAACCAGCTATCCCAGCTAAACCAGCTTTCTCAGATCTCCCA
GTTACAGCGATTGTTAGCGCAGCAGCAAAGGGCGCAGAGTCAGAGAAGCGTGCCTTCTGGGAACCGGCCG
CAGCAAGACCAGCAGGGTCGACCTCTTAGTGTGCAGCAGCAAATGATGCAACAATCTCGTCAACTTGATG
CGGCCGCTTCCCTTTAGTGAGGGTTAATGCTTCGAGCAGACATGATAAGATACATTGATGAGTTTGGACA
AACCACAACTAGAATGCAGTGAAAAAAATGCTTTATTTGTGAAATTTGTGATGCTATTGCTTTATTTGTA
ACCATTATAAGCTGCAATAAACAAGTAACAACAATTGCATTCATTTTATGTTTCAGGTTCAGGGGGAGAT
GTGGGAGGTTTTTTAAAGCAAGTAAAACCTCTACAAATGTGGTAAAATCCGATAAGGATCGATCCGGGCT
GGCGTAATAGCGAAGAGGCCCGCACCGATCGCCCTTCCCAACAGTTGCGCAGCCTGAATGGCGAATGG
[124 nt withheld, positions 5179-5302]
C
[91 nt withheld, positions 5304-5394]
A
[49 nt withheld, positions 5396-5444]
CCTTTGACGTTGGAGTCCACGTTCTTT
[37 nt withheld, positions 5472-5508]
ACCCTATCTCGGTCTATTCTTTTGATTTATAAGGGATTTTGCCGATTTCGGCCTATTGGTTAAAAAATGA
GCTGATTTAACAAAAATTTAACGCGAATTTTAACAAAATATTAACGCTTACAATTTCCTGATGCGGTATT
TTCTCCTTACGCATCTGTGCGGTATTTCACACCGCATACGCGGATCTGCGCAGCACCATGGCCTGAAATA
ACCTCTGAAAGAGGAACTTGGTTAGGTACCTTCTGAGGCGGAAAGAACCAGCTGTGGAATGTGTGTCAGT
TAGGGTGTGGAAAGTCCCCAGGCTCCCCAGCAGGCAGAAGTATGCAAAGCATGCATCTCAATTAGTCAGC
AACCAGGTGTGGAAAGTCCCCAGGCTCCCCAGCAGGCAGAAGTATGCAAAGCATGCATCTCAATTAGTCA
GCAACCATAGTCCCGCCCCTAACTCCGCCCATCCCGCCCCTAACTCCGCCCAGTTCCGCCCATTCTCCGC
CCCATGGCTGACTAATTTTTTTTATTTATGCAGAGGCCGAGGCCGCCTCGGCCTCTGAGCTATTCCAGAA
GTAGTGAGGAGGCTTTTTTGGAGGCCTAGGCTTTTGCAAAAAGCTTGATTCTTCTGACACAACAGTCTCG
AACTTAAGGCTAGAGCCACCATGATTGAACAAGATGGATTGCACGCAGGTTCTCCGGCCGCTTGGGTGGA
GAGGCTATTCGGCTATGACTGGGCACAACAGACAATCGGCTGCTCTGATGCCGCCGTGTTCCGGCTGTCA
GCGCAGGGGCGCCCGGTTCTTTTTGTCAAGACCGACCTGTCCGGTGCCCTGAATGAACTGCAGGACGAGG
CAGCGCGGCTATCGTGGCTGGCCACGACGGGCGTTCCTTGCGCAGCTGTGCTCGACGTTGTCACTGAAGC
GGGAAGGGACTGGCTGCTATTGGGCGAAGTGCCGGGGCAGGATCTCCTGTCATCTCACCTTGCTCCTGCC
GAGAAAGTATCCATCATGGCTGATGCAATGCGGCGGCTGCATACGCTTGATCCGGCTACCTGCCCATTCG
ACCACCAAGCGAAACATCGCATCGAGCGAGCACGTACTCGGATGGAAGCCGGTCTTGTCGATCAGGATGA
TCTGGACGAAGAGCATCAGGGGCTCGCGCCAGCCGAACTGTTCGCCAGGCTCAAGGCGCGCATGCCCGAC
GGCGAGGATCTCGTCGTGACCCATGGCGATGCCTGCTTGCCGAATATCATGGTGGAAAATGGCCGCTTTT
CTGGATTCATCGACTGTGGCCGGCTGGGTGTGGCGGACCGCTATCAGGACATAGCGTTGGCTACCCGTGA
TATTGCTGAAGAGCTTGGCGGCGAATGGGCTGACCGCTTCCTCGTGCTTTACGGTATCGCCGCTCCCGAT
TCGCAGCGCATCGCCTTCTATCGCCTTCTTGACGAGTTCTTCTGAGCGGGACTCTGGGGTTCGAAATGAC
CGACCAAGCGACGCCCAACCTGCCATCACGATGGCCGCAATAAAATATCTTTATTTTCATTACATCTGTG
TGTTGGTTTTTTGTGTGAATCGATAGCGATAAGGATCCGCGTATGGTGCACTCTCAGTACAATCTGCTCT
GATGCCGCATAGTTAAGCCAGCCCCGACACCCGCCAACACCCGCTGACGCGCCCTGACGGGCTTGTCTGC
TCCCGGCATCCGCTTACAGACAAGCTGTGACCGTCTCCGGGAGCTGCATGTGTCAGAGGTTTTCACCGTC
ATCACCGAAACGCGCGAGACGAAAGGGCCTCGTGATACGCCTATTTTTATAGGTTAATGTCATGATAATA
ATGGTTTCTTAGACGTCAGGTGGCACTTTTCGGGGAAATGTGCGCGGAACCCCTATTTGTTTATTTTTCT
AAATACATTCAAATATGTATCCGCTCATGAGACAATAACCCTGATAAATGCTTCAATAATATTGAAAAAG
GAAGAGTATGAGTATTCAACATTTCCGTGTCGCCCTTATTCCCTTTTTTGCGGCATTTTGCCTTCCTGTT
TTTGCTCACCCAGAAACGCTGGTGAAAGTAAAAGATGCTGAAGATCAGTTGGGTGCACGAGTGGGTTACA
TCGAACTGGATCTCAACAGCGGTAAGATCCTTGAGAGTTTTCGCCCCGAAGAACGTTTTCCAATGATGAG
CACTTTTAAAGTTCTGCTATGTGGCGCGGTATTATCCCGTATTGACGCCGGGCAAGAGCAACTCGGTCGC
CGCATACACTATTCTCAGAATGACTTGGTTGAGTACTCACCAGTCACAGAAAAGCATCTTACGGATGGCA
TGACAGTAAGAGAATTATGCAGTGCTGCCATAACCATGAGTGATAACACTGCGGCCAACTTACTTCTGAC
AACGATCGGAGGACCGAAGGAGCTAACCGCTTTTTTGCACAACATGGGGGATCATGTAACTCGCCTTGAT
CGTTGGGAACCGGAGCTGAATGAAGCCATACCAAACGACGAGCGTGACACCACGATGCCTGTAGCAATGG
CAACAACGTTGCGCAAACTATTAACTGGCGAACTACTTACTCTAGCTTCCCGGCAACAATTAATAGACTG
GATGGAGGCGGATAAAGTTGCAGGACCACTTCTGCGCTCGGCCCTTCCGGCTGGCTGGTTTATTGCTGAT
AAATCTGGAGCCGGTGAGCGTGGGTCTCGCGGTATCATTGCAGCACTGGGGCCAGATGGTAAGCCCTCCC
GTATCGTAGTTATCTACACGACGGGGAGTCAGGCAACTATGGATGAACGAAATAGACAGATCGCTGAGAT
AGGTGCCTCACTGATTAAGCATTGGTAACTGTCAGACCAAGTTTACTCATATATACTTTAGATTGATTTA
AAACTTCATTTTTAATTTAAAAGGATCTAGGTGAAGATCCTTTTTGATAATCTCATGACCAAAATCCCTT
AACGTGAGTTTTCGTTCCACTGAGCGTCAGACCCCGTAGAAAAGATCAAAGGATCTTCTTGAGATCCTTT
TTTTCTGCGCGTAATCTGCTGCTTGCAAACAAAAAAACCACCGCTACCAGCGGTGGTTTGTTTGCCGGAT
CAAGAGCTACCAACTCTTTTTCCGAAGGTAACTGGCTTCAGCAGAGCGCAGATACCAAATACTGTTCTTC
TAGTGTAGCCGTAGTTAGGCCACCACTTCAAGAACTCTGTAGCACCGCCTACATACCTCGCTCTGCTAAT
CCTGTTACCAGTGGCTGCTGCCAGTGGCGATAAGTCGTGTCTTACCGGGTTGGACTCAAGACGATAGTTA
CCGGATAAGGCGCAGCGGTCGGGCTGAACGGGGGGTTCGTGCACACAGCCCAGCTTGGAGCGAACGACCT
ACACCGAACTGAGATACCTACAGCGTGAGCTATGAGAAAGCGCCACGCTTCCCGAAGGGAGAAAGGCGGA
CAGGTATCCGGTAAGCGGCAGGGTCGGAACAGGAGAGCGCACGAGGGAGCTTCCAGGGGGAAACGCCTGG
TATCTTTATAGTCCTGTCGGGTTTCGCCACCTCTGACTTGAGCGTCGATTTTTGTGATGCTCGTCAGGGG
GGCGGAGCCTATGGAAAAACGCCAGCAACGCGGCCTTTTTACGGTTCCTGGCCTTTTGCTGGCCTTTTGC
TCACATGGCTCGACAGATCT
